Addgene plasmid #128037: pBabe puro IRES-EGFP
Purpose: (Empty Backbone) Retroviral vector with IRES-EGFP
Depositing lab: Oskar Laur. Depositing organization: Emory University.
Backbone
  Vector backbone: pBABE puro
  Vector type: Mammalian Expression, Retroviral
Growth in bacteria
  Bacterial resistance: Ampicillin, 100 μg/mL
  Growth temperature: 37°C
  Growth strain: NEB Stable
  Copy number: High Copy
Gene/Insert
  Gene/Insert name: None
Terms and licenses: Academic/Nonprofit Terms; Industry Terms: Not Available to Industry
How to cite: pBabe puro IRES-EGFP was a gift from Oskar Laur (Addgene plasmid # 128037)
