[The description below was written by a language model from this plasmid's Addgene catalogue record and pLannotate feature annotations shown in this document.]
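Description:
pBabe puro IRES-EGFP is an empty-backbone gammaretroviral expression vector derived from pBABE puro, intended for stable gene delivery into mammalian cells. It carries no insert. In bacteria it is maintained through a high-copy ColE1/pUC-type origin and selected with ampicillin via the β-lactamase gene and its native promoter. The record lists a recombination-deficient host strain, a common choice for plasmids containing repeated LTR sequences.

The retroviral portion is flanked by Moloney murine leukemia virus long terminal repeats. Downstream of the 5' LTR lie a packaging signal (annotated as an MESV Ψ fragment) and a truncated gag segment lacking its start codon, which extends the packaging region and improves encapsidation of the genomic RNA without producing Gag protein. A short unannotated gap between gag and the EMCV IRES is presumably where a gene of interest is cloned, although the record does not describe the cloning sites. A gene placed there would be transcribed from the 5' LTR as a bicistronic message, with the IRES driving cap-independent translation of EGFP, so that green fluorescence reports expression of the upstream gene. A separate internal SV40 enhancer/early promoter drives puromycin N-acetyltransferase, allowing drug selection of transduced cells. The annotation software labels a short fragment before the 3' LTR as ΔU3-like, but a full-length LTR follows it, so the vector does not appear to be self-inactivating. A small lacI fragment in the backbone is a nonfunctional remnant.

The vector supplies no viral structural or enzymatic genes, so these must be provided in trans by a packaging system. Typical use is generating stable cell lines that can be both puromycin-selected and tracked or sorted by EGFP.
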