Features (pLannotate 1.2.2; 13 found; start..end, strand, type, name):
      8..477     +  LTR            LTR: long terminal repeat from Moloney murine leukemia virus
    601..875     +  misc_feature   MESV Ψ (fragment): packaging signal of murine embryonic stem cell virus
    942..1358    +  CDS            gag (truncated): truncated Moloney murine leukemia virus (MMLV) gag gene lacking the start codon
   1405..1991    +  misc_feature   IRES2: internal ribosome entry site (IRES) of the encephalomyocarditis virus (EMCV)
   1992..2711    +  CDS            EGFP: the original enhanced GFP (Yang et al., 1996) mammalian codon-optimized
   2728..3057    +  promoter       SV40 promoter: SV40 enhancer and early promoter
   3067..3666    +  CDS            PuroR: puromycin N-acetyltransferase; pac from Streptomyces alboniger; confers resistance to puromycin
   3765..3886    +  LTR            3' LTR (ΔU3) (fragment): self-inactivating 3' long terminal repeat (LTR) from Moloney murine leukemia virus
   3887..4356    +  LTR            LTR: long terminal repeat from Moloney murine leukemia virus
   4422..4474    -  CDS            lacI (fragment): lac repressor; lacI; The lac repressor binds to the lac operator to inhibit transcription in E. coli. This inhibition can be relieved by adding lactose or isopropyl-β-D-thiogalactopyranoside (IPTG).
   4657..5245    -  rep_origin     ori: high-copy-number ColE1/pMB1/pBR322/pUC origin of replication
   5405..6265    -  CDS            AmpR: β-lactamase; bla; confers resistance to ampicillin, carbenicillin, and related antibiotics
   6266..6370    -  promoter       AmpR promoter: bla
>Addgene plasmid #128037 | pBabe puro IRES-EGFP | addgene full sequence | sequence record 254991 | Addgene NGS Result
CTGCAGCCTGAATATGGGCCAAACAGGATATCTGTGGTAAGCAGTTCCTGCCCCGGCTCAGGGCCAAGAA
CAGATGGAACAGCTGAATATGGGCCAAACAGGATATCTGTGGTAAGCAGTTCCTGCCCCGGCTCAGGGCC
AAGAACAGATGGTCCCCAGATGCGGTCCAGCCCTCAGCAGTTTCTAGAGAACCATCAGATGTTTCCAGGG
TGCCCCAAGGACCTGAAATGACCCTGTGCCTTATTTGAACTAACCAATCAGTTCGCTTCTCGCTTCTGTT
CGCGCGCTTCTGCTCCCCGAGCTCAATAAAAGAGCCCACAACCCCTCACTCGGGGCGCCAGTCCTCCGAT
TGACTGAGTCGCCCGGGTACCCGTGTATCCAATAAACCCTCTTGCAGTTGCATCCGACTTGTGGTCTCGC
TGTTCCTTGGGAGGGTCTCCTCTGAGTGATTGACTACCCGTCAGCGGGGGTCTTTCATTTGGGGGCTCGT
CCGGGATCGGGAGACCCCTGCCCAGGGACCACCGACCCACCACCGGGAGGCAAGCTGGCCAGCAACTTAT
CTGTGTCTGTCCGATTGTCTAGTGTCTATGACTGATTTTATGCGCCTGCGTCGGTACTAGTTAGCTAACT
AGCTCTGTATCTGGCGGACCCGTGGTGGAACTGACGAGTTCTGAACACCCGGCCGCAACCCTGGGAGACG
TCCCAGGGACTTTGGGGGCCGTTTTTGTGGCCCGACCTGAGGAAGGGAGTCGATGTGGAATCCGACCCCG
TCAGGATATGTGGTTCTGGTAGGAGACGAGAACCTAAAACAGTTCCCGCCTCCGTCTGAATTTTTGCTTT
CGGTTTGGAACCGAAGCCGCGCGTCTTGTCTGCTGCAGCGCTGCAGCATCGTTCTGTGTTGTCTCTGTCT
GACTGTGTTTCTGTATTTGTCTGAAAATTAGGGCCAGACTGTTACCACTCCCTTAAGTTTGACCTTAGGT
CACTGGAAAGATGTCGAGCGGATCGCTCACAACCAGTCGGTAGATGTCAAGAAGAGACGTTGGGTTACCT
TCTGCTCTGCAGAATGGCCAACCTTTAACGTCGGATGGCCGCGAGACGGCACCTTTAACCGAGACCTCAT
CACCCAGGTTAAGATCAAGGTCTTTTCACCTGGCCCGCATGGACACCCAGACCAGGTCCCCTACATCGTG
ACCTGGGAAGCCTTGGCTTTTGACCCCCCTCCCTGGGTCAAGCCCTTTGTACACCCTAAGCCTCCGCCTC
CTCTTCCTCCATCCGCCCCGTCTCTCCCCCTTGAACCTCCTCGTTCGACCCCGCCTCGATCCTCCCTTTA
TCCAGCCCTCACTCCTTCTCTAGGCGCCGGCCGGATCCACGCTGCGTCTGTTTAAACGCCACGAGCATGA
ATTCCCCCTCTCCCTCCCCCCCCCCTAACGTTACTGGCCGAAGCCGCTTGGAATAAGGCCGGTGTGCGTT
TGTCTATATGTTATTTTCCACCATATTGCCGTCTTTTGGCAATGTGAGGGCCCGGAAACCTGGCCCTGTC
TTCTTGACGAGCATTCCTAGGGGTCTTTCCCCTCTCGCCAAAGGAATGCAAGGTCTGTTGAATGTCGTGA
AGGAAGCAGTTCCTCTGGAAGCTTCTTGAAGACAAACAACGTCTGTAGCGACCCTTTGCAGGCAGCGGAA
CCCCCCACCTGGCGACAGGTGCCTCTGCGGCCAAAAGCCACGTGTATAAGATACACCTGCAAAGGCGGCA
CAACCCCAGTGCCACGTTGTGAGTTGGATAGTTGTGGAAAGAGTCAAATGGCTCTCCTCAAGCGTATTCA
ACAAGGGGCTGAAGGATGCCCAGAAGGTACCCCATTGTATGGGATCTGATCTGGGGCCTCGGTACACATG
CTTTACATGTGTTTAGTCGAGGTTAAAAAAACGTCTAGGCCCCCCGAACCACGGGGACGTGGTTTTCCTT
TGAAAAACACGATGATAATATGGCCACAACCATGGTGAGCAAGGGCGAGGAGCTGTTCACCGGGGTGGTG
CCCATCCTGGTCGAGCTGGACGGCGACGTAAACGGCCACAAGTTCAGCGTGTCCGGCGAGGGCGAGGGCG
ATGCCACCTACGGCAAGCTGACCCTGAAGTTCATCTGCACCACCGGCAAGCTGCCCGTGCCCTGGCCCAC
CCTCGTGACCACCCTGACCTACGGCGTGCAGTGCTTCAGCCGCTACCCCGACCACATGAAGCAGCACGAC
TTCTTCAAGTCCGCCATGCCCGAAGGCTACGTCCAGGAGCGCACCATCTTCTTCAAGGACGACGGCAACT
ACAAGACCCGCGCCGAGGTGAAGTTCGAGGGCGACACCCTGGTGAACCGCATCGAGCTGAAGGGCATCGA
CTTCAAGGAGGACGGCAACATCCTGGGGCACAAGCTGGAGTACAACTACAACAGCCACAACGTCTATATC
ATGGCCGACAAGCAGAAGAACGGCATCAAGGTGAACTTCAAGATCCGCCACAACATCGAGGACGGCAGCG
TGCAGCTCGCCGACCACTACCAGCAGAACACCCCCATCGGCGACGGCCCCGTGCTGCTGCCCGACAACCA
CTACCTGAGCACCCAGTCCGCCCTGAGCAAAGACCCCAACGAGAAGCGCGATCACATGGTCCTGCTGGAG
TTCGTGACCGCCGCCGGGATCACTCTCGGCATGGACGAGCTGTACAAGTAAGTCGACCCTGTGGAATGTG
TGTCAGTTAGGGTGTGGAAAGTCCCCAGGCTCCCCAGCAGGCAGAAGTATGCAAAGCATGCATCTCAATT
AGTCAGCAACCAGGTGTGGAAAGTCCCCAGGCTCCCCAGCAGGCAGAAGTATGCAAAGCATGCATCTCAA
TTAGTCAGCAACCATAGTCCCGCCCCTAACTCCGCCCATCCCGCCCCTAACTCCGCCCAGTTCCGCCCAT
TCTCCGCCCCATGGCTGACTAATTTTTTTTATTTATGCAGAGGCCGAGGCCGCCTCGGCCTCTGAGCTAT
TCCAGAAGTAGTGAGGAGGCTTTTTTGGAGGCCTAGGCTTTTGCAAAAAGCTTACCATGACCGAGTACAA
GCCCACGGTGCGCCTCGCCACCCGCGACGACGTCCCCAGGGCCGTACGCACCCTCGCCGCCGCGTTCGCC
GACTACCCCGCCACGCGCCACACCGTCGATCCGGACCGCCACATCGAGCGGGTCACCGAGCTGCAAGAAC
TCTTCCTCACGCGCGTCGGGCTCGACATCGGCAAGGTGTGGGTCGCGGACGACGGCGCCGCGGTGGCGGT
CTGGACCACGCCGGAGAGCGTCGAAGCGGGGGCGGTGTTCGCCGAGATCGGCCCGCGCATGGCCGAGTTG
AGCGGTTCCCGGCTGGCCGCGCAGCAACAGATGGAAGGCCTCCTGGCGCCGCACCGGCCCAAGGAGCCCG
CGTGGTTCCTGGCCACCGTCGGCGTCTCGCCCGACCACCAGGGCAAGGGTCTGGGCAGCGCCGTCGTGCT
CCCCGGAGTGGAGGCGGCCGAGCGCGCCGGGGTGCCCGCCTTCCTGGAGACCTCCGCGCCCCGCAACCTC
CCCTTCTACGAGCGGCTCGGCTTCACCGTCACCGCCGACGTCGAGGTGCCCGAAGGACCGCGCACCTGGT
GCATGACCCGCAAGCCCGGTGCCTGACGCCCGCCCCACGACCCGCAGCGCCCGACCGAAAGGAGCGCACG
ACCCCATGCATCGATAAAATAAAAGATTTTATTTAGTCTCCAGAAAAAGGGGGGAATGAAAGACCCCACC
TGTAGGTTTGGCAAGCTAGCTTAAGTAACGCCATTTTGCAAGGCATGGAAAAATACATAACTGAGAATAG
AGAAGTTCAGATCAAGGTCAGGAACAGATGGAACAGCTGAATATGGGCCAAACAGGATATCTGTGGTAAG
CAGTTCCTGCCCCGGCTCAGGGCCAAGAACAGATGGAACAGCTGAATATGGGCCAAACAGGATATCTGTG
GTAAGCAGTTCCTGCCCCGGCTCAGGGCCAAGAACAGATGGTCCCCAGATGCGGTCCAGCCCTCAGCAGT
TTCTAGAGAACCATCAGATGTTTCCAGGGTGCCCCAAGGACCTGAAATGACCCTGTGCCTTATTTGAACT
AACCAATCAGTTCGCTTCTCGCTTCTGTTCGCGCGCTTCTGCTCCCCGAGCTCAATAAAAGAGCCCACAA
CCCCTCACTCGGGGCGCCAGTCCTCCGATTGACTGAGTCGCCCGGGTACCCGTGTATCCAATAAACCCTC
TTGCAGTTGCATCCGACTTGTGGTCTCGCTGTTCCTTGGGAGGGTCTCCTCTGAGTGATTGACTACCCGT
CAGCGGGGGTCTTTCACATGCAGCATGTATCAAAATTAATTTGGTTTTTTTTCTTAAGTATTTACATTAA
ATGGCCATAGTTGCATTAATGAATCGGCCAACGCGCGGGGAGAGGCGGTTTGCGTATTGGGCGCTCTTCC
GCTTCCTCGCTCACTGACTCGCTGCGCTCGGTCGTTCGGCTGCGGCGAGCGGTATCAGCTCACTCAAAGG
CGGTAATACGGTTATCCACAGAATCAGGGGATAACGCAGGAAAGAACATGTGAGCAAAAGGCCAGCAAAA
GGCCAGGAACCGTAAAAAGGCCGCGTTGCTGGCGTTTTTCCATAGGCTCCGCCCCCCTGACGAGCATCAC
AAAAATCGACGCTCAAGTCAGAGGTGGCGAAACCCGACAGGACTATAAAGATACCAGGCGTTTCCCCCTG
GAAGCTCCCTCGTGCGCTCTCCTGTTCCGACCCTGCCGCTTACCGGATACCTGTCCGCCTTTCTCCCTTC
GGGAAGCGTGGCGCTTTCTCATAGCTCACGCTGTAGGTATCTCAGTTCGGTGTAGGTCGTTCGCTCCAAG
CTGGGCTGTGTGCACGAACCCCCCGTTCAGCCCGACCGCTGCGCCTTATCCGGTAACTATCGTCTTGAGT
CCAACCCGGTAAGACACGACTTATCGCCACTGGCAGCAGCCACTGGTAACAGGATTAGCAGAGCGAGGTA
TGTAGGCGGTGCTACAGAGTTCTTGAAGTGGTGGCCTAACTACGGCTACACTAGAAGAACAGTATTTGGT
ATCTGCGCTCTGCTGAAGCCAGTTACCTTCGGAAAAAGAGTTGGTAGCTCTTGATCCGGCAAACAAACCA
CCGCTGGTAGCGGTGGTTTTTTTGTTTGCAAGCAGCAGATTACGCGCAGAAAAAAAGGATCTCAAGAAGA
TCCTTTGATCTTTTCTACGGGGTCTGACGCTCAGTGGAACGAAAACTCACGTTAAGGGATTTTGGTCATG
AGATTATCAAAAAGGATCTTCACCTAGATCCTTTTGCGGCCGCAAATCAATCTAAAGTATATATGAGTAA
ACTTGGTCTGACAGTTACCAATGCTTAATCAGTGAGGCACCTATCTCAGCGATCTGTCTATTTCGTTCAT
CCATAGTTGCCTGACTCCCCGTCGTGTAGATAACTACGATACGGGAGGGCTTACCATCTGGCCCCAGTGC
TGCAATGATACCGCGAGACCCACGCTCACCGGCTCCAGATTTATCAGCAATAAACCAGCCAGCCGGAAGG
GCCGAGCGCAGAAGTGGTCCTGCAACTTTATCCGCCTCCATCCAGTCTATTAATTGTTGCCGGGAAGCTA
GAGTAAGTAGTTCGCCAGTTAATAGTTTGCGCAACGTTGTTGCCATTGCTACAGGCATCGTGGTGTCACG
CTCGTCGTTTGGTATGGCTTCATTCAGCTCCGGTTCCCAACGATCAAGGCGAGTTACATGATCCCCCATG
TTGTGCAAAAAAGCGGTTAGCTCCTTCGGTCCTCCGATCGTTGTCAGAAGTAAGTTGGCCGCAGTGTTAT
CACTCATGGTTATGGCAGCACTGCATAATTCTCTTACTGTCATGCCATCCGTAAGATGCTTTTCTGTGAC
TGGTGAGTACTCAACCAAGTCATTCTGAGAATAGTGTATGCGGCGACCGAGTTGCTCTTGCCCGGCGTCA
ATACGGGATAATACCGCGCCACATAGCAGAACTTTAAAAGTGCTCATCATTGGAAAACGTTCTTCGGGGC
GAAAACTCTCAAGGATCTTACCGCTGTTGAGATCCAGTTCGATGTAACCCACTCGTGCACCCAACTGATC
TTCAGCATCTTTTACTTTCACCAGCGTTTCTGGGTGAGCAAAAACAGGAAGGCAAAATGCCGCAAAAAAG
GGAATAAGGGCGACACGGAAATGTTGAATACTCATACTCTTCCTTTTTCAATATTATTGAAGCATTTATC
AGGGTTATTGTCTCATGAGCGGATACATATTTGAATGTATTTAGAAAAATAAACAAATAGGGGTTCCGCG
CACATTTCCCCGAAAAGTGCCAC
